>Addgene plasmid #132223 | pDONR221_SLC9B1 | addgene full sequence | sequence record 262673 | Addgene NGS Result
CTTTCCTGCGTTATCCCCTGATTCTGTGGATAACCGTATTACCGCCTTTGAGTGAGCTGATACCGCTCGC
CGCAGCCGAACGACCGAGCGCAGCGAGTCAGTGAGCGAGGAAGCGGAAGAGCGCCCAATACGCAAACCGC
CTCTCCCCGCGCGTTGGCCGATTCATTAATGCAGCTGGCACGACAGGTTTCCCGACTGGAAAGCGGGCAG
TGAGCGCAACGCAATTAATACGCGTACCGCTAGCCAGGAAGAGTTTGTAGAAACGCAAAAAGGCCATCCG
TCAGGATGGCCTTCTGCTTAGTTTGATGCCTGGCAGTTTATGGCGGGCGTCCTGCCCGCCACCCTCCGGG
CCGTTGCTTCACAACGTTCAAATCCGCTCCCGGCGGATTTGTCCTACTCAGGAGAGCGTTCACCGACAAA
CAACAGATAAAACGAAAGGCCCAGTCTTCCGACTGAGCCTTTCGTTTTATTTGATGCCTGGCAGTTCCCT
ACTCTCGCGTTAACGCTAGCATGGATGTTTTCCCAGTCACGACGTTGTAAAACGACGGCCAGTCTTAAGC
TCGGGCCCCAAATAATGATTTTATTTTGACTGATAGTGACCTGTTCGTTGCAACACATTGATGAGCAATG
CTTTTTTATAATGCCAACTTTGTACAAAAAAGCAGGCTCCACCATGCACACCACAGAGAGCAAGAACGAG
CACCTGGAGGACGAGAATTTTCAGACCTCCACCACACCACAGTCTCTGATCGATCCCAACAATACCGCCC
AGGAGGAGACCAAGACAGTGCTGTCTGACACAGAGGAGATCAAGCCTCAGACCAAGAAGGAGACATACAT
CAGCTGCCCACTGCGGGGCGTGCTGAACGTGATCATCACCAATGGCGTGATCCTGTTCGTGATCTGGTGT
ATGACATGGTCTATCCTGGGAAGCGAGGCCCTGCCAGGAGGAAACCTGTTCGGCCTGTTTATCATCTTCT
ATAGCGCCATCATCGGCGGCAAGATCCTGCAGCTGATCAGGATCCCACTGGTGCCACCTCTGCCACCACT
GCTGGGAATGCTGCTGGCAGGCTTTACCATCCGCAACGTGCCTTTCATCAATGAGCACGTGCACGTGCCA
AATACCTGGAGCTCCATCCTGAGGTCCATCGCCCTGACAATCATCCTGATCAGGGCAGGACTGGGACTGG
ATCCACAGGCCCTGAGGCACCTGAAGGTGGTGTGCTTTAGACTGGCCGTGGGACCTTGTCTGATGGAGGC
ATCCGCCGCAGCCGTGTTTTCTCACTTCATCATGAAGTTCCCTTGGCAGTGGGCCTTTCTGCTGGGCTTC
GTGCTGGGAGCCGTGTCTCCAGCAGTGGTGGTGCCTTACATGATGGTGCTGCAGGAGAACGGCTATGGCG
TGGAGGAGGGCATCCCAACCCTGCTGATGGCCGCCTCTAGCATGGACGATATCCTGGCCATCACCGGCTT
TAACACATGCCTGTCCATCGTGTTCTCCTCTGGCGGCATCCTGAACAATGCCATCGCCTCTATCAGGAAC
GTGTGCATCAGCCTGCTGGCCGGCATCGTGCTGGGCTTCTTTGTGCGGTACTTTCCCAGCGAGGACCAGA
AGAAGCTGACCCTGAAGAGAGGCTTCCTGGTGCTGACAATGTGCGTGAGCGCCGTGCTGGGATCCCAGAG
GATCGGACTGCACGGCTCCGGCGGCCTGTGCACCCTGGTGCTGAGCTTTATCGCCGGCACAAAGTGGTCC
CAGGAGAAGATGAAGGTGCAGAAGATCATCACCACAGTGTGGGATATCTTTCAGCCTCTGCTGTTCGGAC
TGGTGGGAGCAGAGGTGAGCGTGAGCTCCCTGGAGTCCAACATCGTGGGCATCTCTGTGGCCACCCTGAG
CCTGGCCCTGTGCGTGAGAATCCTGACCACATATCTGCTGATGTGCTTTGCCGGCTTCTCCTTTAAGGAG
AAGATCTTCATCGCCCTGGCCTGGATGCCAAAGGCCACCGTGCAGGCCGTGCTGGGACCACTGGCCCTGG
AGACAGCACGGGTGTCTGCCCCTCACCTGGAGCCATACGCCAAGGACGTGATGACCGTGGCCTTCCTGGC
CATCCTGATCACAGCCCCCAATGGCGCCCTGCTGATGGGAATCCTGGGACCAAAGATGCTGACCAGACAC
TATGATCCTTCCAAGATCAAGCTGCAGCTGTCTACACTGGAGCACCACGACCCAGCTTTCTTGTACAAAG
TTGGCATTATAAGAAAGCATTGCTTATCAATTTGTTGCAACGAACAGGTCACTATCAGTCAAAATAAAAT
CATTATTTGCCATCCAGCTGATATCCCCTATAGTGAGTCGTATTACATGGTCATAGCTGTTTCCTGGCAG
CTCTGGCCCGTGTCTCAAAATCTCTGATGTTACATTGCACAAGATAAAAATATATCATCATGAACAATAA
AACTGTCTGCTTACATAAACAGTAATACAAGGGGTGTTATGAGCCATATTCAACGGGAAACGTCGAGGCC
GCGATTAAATTCCAACATGGATGCTGATTTATATGGGTATAAATGGGCTCGCGATAATGTCGGGCAATCA
GGTGCGACAATCTATCGCTTGTATGGGAAGCCCGATGCGCCAGAGTTGTTTCTGAAACATGGCAAAGGTA
GCGTTGCCAATGATGTTACAGATGAGATGGTCAGACTAAACTGGCTGACGGAATTTATGCCTCTTCCGAC
CATCAAGCATTTTATCCGTACTCCTGATGATGCATGGTTACTCACCACTGCGATCCCCGGAAAAACAGCA
TTCCAGGTATTAGAAGAATATCCTGATTCAGGTGAAAATATTGTTGATGCGCTGGCAGTGTTCCTGCGCC
GGTTGCATTCGATTCCTGTTTGTAATTGTCCTTTTAACAGCGATCGCGTATTTCGTCTCGCTCAGGCGCA
ATCACGAATGAATAACGGTTTGGTTGATGCGAGTGATTTTGATGACGAGCGTAATGGCTGGCCTGTTGAA
CAAGTCTGGAAAGAAATGCATAAACTTTTGCCATTCTCACCGGATTCAGTCGTCACTCATGGTGATTTCT
CACTTGATAACCTTATTTTTGACGAGGGGAAATTAATAGGTTGTATTGATGTTGGACGAGTCGGAATCGC
AGACCGATACCAGGATCTTGCCATCCTATGGAACTGCCTCGGTGAGTTTTCTCCTTCATTACAGAAACGG
CTTTTTCAAAAATATGGTATTGATAATCCTGATATGAATAAATTGCAGTTTCATTTGATGCTCGATGAGT
TTTTCTAATCAGAATTGGTTAATTGGTTGTAACACTGGCAGAGCATTACGCTGACTTGACGGGACGGCGC
AAGCTCATGACCAAAATCCCTTAACGTGAGTTACGCGTCGTTCCACTGAGCGTCAGACCCCGTAGAAAAG
ATCAAAGGATCTTCTTGAGATCCTTTTTTTCTGCGCGTAATCTGCTGCTTGCAAACAAAAAAACCACCGC
TACCAGCGGTGGTTTGTTTGCCGGATCAAGAGCTACCAACTCTTTTTCCGAAGGTAACTGGCTTCAGCAG
AGCGCAGATACCAAATACTGTTCTTCTAGTGTAGCCGTAGTTAGGCCACCACTTCAAGAACTCTGTAGCA
CCGCCTACATACCTCGCTCTGCTAATCCTGTTACCAGTGGCTGCTGCCAGTGGCGATAAGTCGTGTCTTA
CCGGGTTGGACTCAAGACGATAGTTACCGGATAAGGCGCAGCGGTCGGGCTGAACGGGGGGTTCGTGCAC
ACAGCCCAGCTTGGAGCGAACGACCTACACCGAACTGAGATACCTACAGCGTGAGCTATGAGAAAGCGCC
ACGCTTCCCGAAGGGAGAAAGGCGGACAGGTATCCGGTAAGCGGCAGGGTCGGAACAGGAGAGCGCACGA
GGGAGCTTCCAGGGGGAAACGCCTGGTATCTTTATAGTCCTGTCGGGTTTCGCCACCTCTGACTTGAGCG
TCGATTTTTGTGATGCTCGTCAGGGGGGCGGAGCCTATGGAAAAACGCCAGCAACGCGGCCTTTTTACGG
TTCCTGGCCTTTTGCTGGCCTTTTGCTCACATGTT
Features (pLannotate 1.2.2; 10 found; start..end, strand, type, name):
    121..213     +  CDS            lacI (fragment): lac repressor; lacI; The lac repressor binds to the lac operator to inhibit transcription in E. coli. This inhibition can be relieved by adding lactose or isopropyl-β-D-thiogalactopyranoside (IPTG).
    268..295     -  terminator     rrnB T2 terminator: transcription terminator T2 from the E. coli rrnB gene
    427..470     +  terminator     rrnB T1 terminator: Escherichia coli rrnB; transcription terminator T1 from the E. coli rrnB gene
    517..553     -  CDS            lacZα (fragment): LacZα fragment of β-galactosidase; lacZ fragment
    569..668     +  protein_bind   attL1: mutant version of attL; recombination site for the Gateway® LR reaction LR Clonase™
    674..2218    +  CDS            SLC9B1: SL9B1_HUMAN - Also known as NHA1 From Homo sapiens (Human).
   2220..2319    -  protein_bind   attL2: mutant version of attL; recombination site for the Gateway® LR reaction LR Clonase™
   2337..2355    -  promoter       T7 promoter: promoter for bacteriophage T7 RNA polymerase
   2489..3298    +  CDS            KanR: aminoglycoside phosphotransferase; aph(3')-Ia; confers resistance to kanamycin in bacteria or G418 (Geneticin®) in eukaryotes
   3445..4033    +  rep_origin     ori: high-copy-number ColE1/pMB1/pBR322/pUC origin of replication
