[The description below was written by a language model from this plasmid's Addgene catalogue record and pLannotate feature annotations shown in this document.]
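Description:
pDONR221_SLC9B1 is a Gateway entry clone built on the pDONR221 backbone and carrying a codon-optimized open reading frame for human SLC9B1 (also known as NHA1 or NHEDC1), a member of the solute carrier family. The sequenced plasmid is 4,095 nt. It is propagated in E. coli as a high-copy plasmid through a ColE1/pUC-type origin of replication, and it is selected with kanamycin through an aminoglycoside phosphotransferase (KanR) cassette.

The 1,545 bp SLC9B1 coding sequence lies between attL1 and attL2, the recombination sites used in the Gateway LR reaction. This arrangement lets the ORF be moved directionally and in frame into any attR-containing destination vector. The repository lists the vector type as mammalian expression, but the feature table shows no eukaryotic promoter, polyadenylation signal or epitope tag. Expression in mammalian cells would therefore depend on the destination vector chosen. Upstream of attL1, the rrnB T1 and T2 transcription terminators shield the insert from read-through transcription from the backbone. A T7 promoter sits just beyond attL2, pointing back toward the insert. The short lacI and lacZα fragments called by the annotation are backbone remnants, not functional genes, and the M13 forward and reverse priming sites flanking the cassette are used for sequence verification.

The plasmid belongs to a consortium collection of SLC transporter clones created to support transporter research and drug discovery. Its stated purpose is to serve as a source clone for subcloning the codon-optimized SLC9B1 ORF into custom expression vectors.
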