Addgene plasmid #132223: pDONR221_SLC9B1
Purpose: Gateway entry clone with codon-optimized ORF sequence for subcloning into custom expression vectors
Depositing lab: RESOLUTE Consortium & Giulio Superti-Furga. Depositing organization: CeMM Research Center for Molecular Medicine. Publication: The RESOLUTE consortium: unlocking SLC transporters for drug discovery. Superti-Furga G, Lackner D, Wiedmer T, Ingles-Prieto A, Barbosa B, Girardi E, Goldmann U, Gurtl B, Klavins K, Klimek C, Lindinger S, Lineiro-Retes E, Muller AC, Onstein S, Redinger G, Reil D, Sedlyarov V, Wolf G, Crawford M, Everley R, ... Steppan CM. Nat Rev Drug Discov. 2020 Jul;19(7):429-430. doi: 10.1038/d41573-020-00056-6. PubMed 32265506.
Backbone
  Vector backbone: pDONR221
  Backbone manufacturer: Thermo Fisher Scientific
  Backbone size w/o insert (bp): 2550
  Vector type: Mammalian Expression
Growth in bacteria
  Bacterial resistance: Kanamycin, 50 μg/mL
  Growth temperature: 37°C
  Growth strain: Stbl3
  Copy number: High Copy
Gene/Insert
  Gene/Insert name: SLC9B1 (alt name: NHA1, NHEDC1)
  Species: H. sapiens (human)
  Insert size (bp): 1545
  Entrez Gene: NHEDC1 (a.k.a. MGC131641)
  Cloning method: Gateway Cloning
  Sequencing primers: 5′ M13-fwd; 3′ M13-rev
Terms and licenses: Academic/Nonprofit Terms; Industry Terms
Depositor comments: For more information on the full Resolute plasmid collection, please see www.addgene.org/depositor-collections/re-solute/. Please provide your feedback on this plasmid to the RESOLUTE consortium by filling out their RESOLUTE repository feedback form: https://forms.office.com/Pages/ResponsePage.aspx?id=0e05yklzmkS7rjFGQL4N7z4feCLQvEJAmVcOCM_u885UN1JJRko0Ukg4TVQwNTZLOUxPQVJWT1NHUCQlQCN0PWcu
How to cite: pDONR221_SLC9B1 was a gift from RESOLUTE Consortium & Giulio Superti-Furga (Addgene plasmid # 132223 ; http://n2t.net/addgene:132223 ; RRID:Addgene_132223)
