>Addgene plasmid #132223 | pDONR221_SLC9B1 | depositor partial sequence | sequence record 253846 | Codon-optimized ORF of SLC9B1
ATGCACACCACAGAGAGCAAGAACGAGCACCTGGAGGACGAGAATTTTCAGACCTCCACCACACCACAGT
CTCTGATCGATCCCAACAATACCGCCCAGGAGGAGACCAAGACAGTGCTGTCTGACACAGAGGAGATCAA
GCCTCAGACCAAGAAGGAGACATACATCAGCTGCCCACTGCGGGGCGTGCTGAACGTGATCATCACCAAT
GGCGTGATCCTGTTCGTGATCTGGTGTATGACATGGTCTATCCTGGGAAGCGAGGCCCTGCCAGGAGGAA
ACCTGTTCGGCCTGTTTATCATCTTCTATAGCGCCATCATCGGCGGCAAGATCCTGCAGCTGATCAGGAT
CCCACTGGTGCCACCTCTGCCACCACTGCTGGGAATGCTGCTGGCAGGCTTTACCATCCGCAACGTGCCT
TTCATCAATGAGCACGTGCACGTGCCAAATACCTGGAGCTCCATCCTGAGGTCCATCGCCCTGACAATCA
TCCTGATCAGGGCAGGACTGGGACTGGATCCACAGGCCCTGAGGCACCTGAAGGTGGTGTGCTTTAGACT
GGCCGTGGGACCTTGTCTGATGGAGGCATCCGCCGCAGCCGTGTTTTCTCACTTCATCATGAAGTTCCCT
TGGCAGTGGGCCTTTCTGCTGGGCTTCGTGCTGGGAGCCGTGTCTCCAGCAGTGGTGGTGCCTTACATGA
TGGTGCTGCAGGAGAACGGCTATGGCGTGGAGGAGGGCATCCCAACCCTGCTGATGGCCGCCTCTAGCAT
GGACGATATCCTGGCCATCACCGGCTTTAACACATGCCTGTCCATCGTGTTCTCCTCTGGCGGCATCCTG
AACAATGCCATCGCCTCTATCAGGAACGTGTGCATCAGCCTGCTGGCCGGCATCGTGCTGGGCTTCTTTG
TGCGGTACTTTCCCAGCGAGGACCAGAAGAAGCTGACCCTGAAGAGAGGCTTCCTGGTGCTGACAATGTG
CGTGAGCGCCGTGCTGGGATCCCAGAGGATCGGACTGCACGGCTCCGGCGGCCTGTGCACCCTGGTGCTG
AGCTTTATCGCCGGCACAAAGTGGTCCCAGGAGAAGATGAAGGTGCAGAAGATCATCACCACAGTGTGGG
ATATCTTTCAGCCTCTGCTGTTCGGACTGGTGGGAGCAGAGGTGAGCGTGAGCTCCCTGGAGTCCAACAT
CGTGGGCATCTCTGTGGCCACCCTGAGCCTGGCCCTGTGCGTGAGAATCCTGACCACATATCTGCTGATG
TGCTTTGCCGGCTTCTCCTTTAAGGAGAAGATCTTCATCGCCCTGGCCTGGATGCCAAAGGCCACCGTGC
AGGCCGTGCTGGGACCACTGGCCCTGGAGACAGCACGGGTGTCTGCCCCTCACCTGGAGCCATACGCCAA
GGACGTGATGACCGTGGCCTTCCTGGCCATCCTGATCACAGCCCCCAATGGCGCCCTGCTGATGGGAATC
CTGGGACCAAAGATGCTGACCAGACACTATGATCCTTCCAAGATCAAGCTGCAGCTGTCTACACTGGAGC
ACCAC
